>Addgene plasmid #244205 | SM266_EF1A-dHyperLbCas12a-KRAB-T2A-BlastR | addgene full sequence | sequence record 486073 | Addgene NGS Result
GTCGACGGATCGGGAGATCTCCCGATCCCCTATGGTGCACTCTCAGTACAATCTGCTCTGATGCCGCATA
GTTAAGCCAGTATCTGCTCCCTGCTTGTGTGTTGGAGGTCGCTGAGTAGTGCGCGAGCAAAATTTAAGCT
ACAACAAGGCAAGGCTTGACCGACAATTGCATGAAGAATCTGCTTAGGGTTAGGCGTTTTGCGCTGCTTC
GCGATGTACGGGCCAGATATACGCGTTGACATTGATTATTGACTAGTTATTAATAGTAATCAATTACGGG
GTCATTAGTTCATAGCCCATATATGGAGTTCCGCGTTACATAACTTACGGTAAATGGCCCGCCTGGCTGA
CCGCCCAACGACCCCCGCCCATTGACGTCAATAATGACGTATGTTCCCATAGTAACGCCAATAGGGACTT
TCCATTGACGTCAATGGGTGGAGTATTTACGGTAAACTGCCCACTTGGCAGTACATCAAGTGTATCATAT
GCCAAGTACGCCCCCTATTGACGTCAATGACGGTAAATGGCCCGCCTGGCATTATGCCCAGTACATGACC
TTATGGGACTTTCCTACTTGGCAGTACATCTACGTATTAGTCATCGCTATTACCATGGTGATGCGGTTTT
GGCAGTACATCAATGGGCGTGGATAGCGGTTTGACTCACGGGGATTTCCAAGTCTCCACCCCATTGACGT
CAATGGGAGTTTGTTTTGGCACCAAAATCAACGGGACTTTCCAAAATGTCGTAACAACTCCGCCCCATTG
ACGCAAATGGGCGGTAGGCGTGTACGGTGGGAGGTCTATATAAGCAGCGCGTTTTGCCTGTACTGGGTCT
CTCTGGTTAGACCAGATCTGAGCCTGGGAGCTCTCTGGCTAACTAGGGAACCCACTGCTTAAGCCTCAAT
AAAGCTTGCCTTGAGTGCTTCAAGTAGTGTGTGCCCGTCTGTTGTGTGACTCTGGTAACTAGAGATCCCT
CAGACCCTTTTAGTCAGTGTGGAAAATCTCTAGCAGTGGCGCCCGAACAGGGACTTGAAAGCGAAAGGGA
AACCAGAGGAGCTCTCTCGACGCAGGACTCGGCTTGCTGAAGCGCGCACGGCAAGAGGCGAGGGGCGGCG
ACTGGTGAGTACGCCAAAAATTTTGACTAGCGGAGGCTAGAAGGAGAGAGATGGGTGCGAGAGCGTCAGT
ATTAAGCGGGGGAGAATTAGATCGCGATGGGAAAAAATTCGGTTAAGGCCAGGGGGAAAGAAAAAATATA
AATTAAAACATATAGTATGGGCAAGCAGGGAGCTAGAACGATTCGCAGTTAATCCTGGCCTGTTAGAAAC
ATCAGAAGGCTGTAGACAAATACTGGGACAGCTACAACCATCCCTTCAGACAGGATCAGAAGAACTTAGA
TCATTATATAATACAGTAGCAACCCTCTATTGTGTGCATCAAAGGATAGAGATAAAAGACACCAAGGAAG
CTTTAGACAAGATAGAGGAAGAGCAAAACAAAAGTAAGACCACCGCACAGCAAGCGGCCGCTGATCTTCA
GACCTGGAGGAGGAGATATGAGGGACAATTGGAGAAGTGAATTATATAAATATAAAGTAGTAAAAATTGA
ACCATTAGGAGTAGCACCCACCAAGGCAAAGAGAAGAGTGGTGCAGAGAGAAAAAAGAGCAGTGGGAATA
GGAGCTTTGTTCCTTGGGTTCTTGGGAGCAGCAGGAAGCACTATGGGCGCAGCGTCAATGACGCTGACGG
TACAGGCCAGACAATTATTGTCTGGTATAGTGCAGCAGCAGAACAATTTGCTGAGGGCTATTGAGGCGCA
ACAGCATCTGTTGCAACTCACAGTCTGGGGCATCAAGCAGCTCCAGGCAAGAATCCTGGCTGTGGAAAGA
TACCTAAAGGATCAACAGCTCCTGGGGATTTGGGGTTGCTCTGGAAAACTCATTTGCACCACTGCTGTGC
CTTGGAATGCTAGTTGGAGTAATAAATCTCTGGAACAGATTTGGAATCACACGACCTGGATGGAGTGGGA
CAGAGAAATTAACAATTACACAAGCTTAATACACTCCTTAATTGAAGAATCGCAAAACCAGCAAGAAAAG
AATGAACAAGAATTATTGGAATTAGATAAATGGGCAAGTTTGTGGAATTGGTTTAACATAACAAATTGGC
TGTGGTATATAAAATTATTCATAATGATAGTAGGAGGCTTGGTAGGTTTAAGAATAGTTTTTGCTGTACT
TTCTATAGTGAATAGAGTTAGGCAGGGATATTCACCATTATCGTTTCAGACCCACCTCCCAACCCCGAGG
GGACCCGACAGGCCCGAAGGAATAGAAGAAGAAGGTGGAGAGAGAGACAGAGACAGATCCATTCGATTAG
TGAACGGATCGGCACTGCGTGCGCCAATTCTGCAGACAAATGGCAGTATTCATCCACAATTTTAAAAGAA
AAGGGGGGATTGGGGGGTACAGTGCAGGGGAAAGAATAGTAGACATAATAGCAACAGACATACAAACTAA
AGAATTACAAAAACAAATTACAAAAATTCAAAATTTTCGGGTTTATTACAGGGACAGCAGAGATCCAGTT
TGGTTAATTAACCCGTGTCGGCTCCAGATCTGGCCTCCGGGCTCCGGTGCCCGTCAGTGGGCAGAGCGCA
CATCGCCCACAGTCCCCGAGAAGTTGGGGGGAGGGGTCGGCAATTGAACCGGTGCCTAGAGAAGGTGGCG
CGGGGTAAACTGGGAAAGTGATGTCGTGTACTGGCTCCGCCTTTTTCCCGAGGGTGGGGGAGAACCGTAT
ATAAGTGCAGTAGTCGCCGTGAACGTTCTTTTTCGCAACGGGTTTGCCGCCAGAACACAGGTAAGTGCCG
TGTGTGGTTCCCGCGGGCCTGGCCTCTTTACGGGTTATGGCCCTTGCGTGCCTTGAATTACTTCCACCTG
GCTGCAGTACGTGATTCTTGATCCCGAGCTTCGGGTTGGAAGTGGGTGGGAGAGTTCGAGGCCTTGCGCT
TAAGGAGCCCCTTCGCCTCGTGCTTGAGTTGAGGCCTGGCCTGGGCGCTGGGGCCGCCGCGTGCGAATCT
GGTGGCACCTTCGCGCCTGTCTCGCTGCTTTCGATAAGTCTCTAGCCATTTAAAATTTTTGATGACCTGC
TGCGACGCTTTTTTTCTGGCAAGATAGTCTTGTAAATGCGGGCCAAGATCTGCACACTGGTATTTCGGTT
TTTGGGGCCGCGGGCGGCGACGGGGCCCGTGCGTCCCAGCGCACATGTTCGGCGAGGCGGGGCCTGCGAG
CGCGGCCACCGAGAATCGGACGGGGGTAGTCTCAAGCTGGCCGGCCTGCTCTGGTGCCTGGCCTCGCGCC
GCCGTGTATCGCCCCGCCCTGGGCGGCAAGGCTGGCCCGGTCGGCACCAGTTGCGTGAGCGGAAAGATGG
CCGCTTCCCGGCCCTGCTGCAGGGAGCTCAAAATGGAGGACGCGGCGCTCGGGAGAGCGGGCGGGTGAGT
CACCCACACAAAGGAAAAGGGCCTTTCCGTCCTCAGCCGTCGCTTCATGTGACTCCACGGAGTACCGGGC
GCCGTCCAGGCACCTCGATTAGTTCTCGAGCTTTTGGAGTACGTCGTCTTTAGGTTGGGGGGAGGGGTTT
TATGCGATGGAGTTTCCCCACACTGAGTGGGTGGAGACTGAAGTTAGGCCAGCTTGGCACTTGATGTAAT
TCTCCTTGGAATTTGCCCTTTTTGAGTTTGGATCTTGGTTCATTCTCAAGCCTCAGACAGTGGTTCAAAG
TTTTTTTCTTCCATTTCAGGTGTCGTGAGCTTCTAGAGCCACCATGAGCAAGCTGGAGAAGTTTACAAAC
TGCTACTCCCTGTCTAAGACCCTGAGGTTCAAGGCCATCCCTGTGGGCAAGACCCAGGAGAACATCGACA
ATAAGCGGCTGCTGGTGGAGGACGAGAAGAGAGCCGAGGATTATAAGGGCGTGAAGAAGCTGCTGGATCG
CTACTATCTGTCTTTTATCAACGACGTGCTGCACAGCATCAAGCTGAAGAATCTGAACAATTACATCAGC
CTGTTCCGGAAGAAAACCAGAACCGAGAAGGAGAATAAGGAGCTGGAGAACCTGGAGATCAATCTGCGGA
AGGAGATCGCCAAGGCCTTCAAGGGCAACGAGGGCTACAAGTCCCTGTTTAAGAAGGATATCATCGAGAC
AATCCTGCCAGAGTTCCTGGACGATAAGGACGAGATCGCCCTGGTGAACAGCTTCAATGGCTTTACCACA
GCCTTCACCGGCTTCTTTCGCAACAGAGAGAATATGTTTTCCGAGGAGGCCAAGAGCACATCCATCGCCT
TCAGGTGTATCAACGAGAATCTGACCCGCTACATCTCTAATATGGACATCTTCGAGAAGGTGGACGCCAT
CTTTGATAAGCACGAGGTGCAGGAGATCAAGGAGAAGATCCTGAACAGCGACTATGATGTGGAGGATTTC
TTTGAGGGCGAGTTCTTTAACTTTGTGCTGACACAGGAGGGCATCCGCGTGTATAACGCCATCATCGGCG
GCTTCGTGACCGAGAGCGGCGAGAAGATCAAGGGCCTGAACGAGTACATCAACCTGTATAATCAGAAAAC
CAAGCAGAAGCTGCCTAAGTTTAAGCCACTGTATAAGCAGGTGCTGAGCGATCGGGAGTCTCTGAGCTTC
TACGGCCGGGGCTATACATCCGATGAGGAGGTGCTGGAGGTGTTTAGAAACACCCTGAACAAGAACAGCG
AGATCTTCAGCTCCATCAAGAAGCTGGAGAAGCTGTTCAAGAATTTTGACGAGTACTCTAGCGCCGGCAT
CTTTGTGAAGAACGGCCCCGCCATCAGCACAATCTCCAAGCGCATCTTCGGCGAGTGGAACGTGATCCGG
GACAAGTGGAATGCCGAGTATGACGATATCCACCTGAAGAAGAAGGCCGTGGTGACCGAGAAGTACGAGG
ACGATCGGAGAAAGTCCTTCAAGAAGATCGGCTCCTTTTCTCTGGAGCAGCTGCAGGAGTACGCCGACGC
CGATCTGTCTGTGGTGGAGAAGCTGAAGGAGATCATCATCCAGAAGGTGGATGAGATCTACAAGGTGTAT
GGCTCCTCTGAGAAGCTGTTCGACGCCGATTTTGTGCTGGAGAAGAGCCTGAAGAAGAACGACGCCGTGG
TGGCCATCATGAAGGACCTGCTGGATTCTGTGAAGAGCTTCGAGAATTACATCAAGGCCTTCTTTGGCGA
GGGCAAGGAGACAAACAGGGACGAGTCCTTCTATGGCGATTTTGTGCTGGCCTACGACATCCTGCTGAAG
GTGGACCACATCTACGATGCCATCCGCAATTATGTGACCCAGAAGCCCTACTCTAAGGATAAGTTCAAGC
TGTATTTTCAGAACCCTCAGTTCATGGGCGGCTGGGACAAGGATAAGGAGACAGACTATCGGGCCACCAT
CCTGAGATACGGCTCCAAGTACTATCTGGCCATCATGGATAAGAAGTACGCCAAGTGCCTGCAGAAGATC
GACAAGGACGATGTGAACGGCAATTACGAGAAGATCAACTATAAGCTGCTGCCCGGCCCTAATAAGATGC
TGCCAAAGGTGTTCTTTTCTAAGAAGTGGATGGCCTACTATAACCCCAGCGAGGACATCCAGAAGATCTA
CAAGAATGGCACATTCAAGAAGGGCGATATGTTTAACCTGAATGACTGTCACAAGCTGATCGACTTCTTT
AAGGATAGCATCTCCCGGTATCCAAAGTGGTCCAATGCCTACGATTTCAACTTTTCTGAGACAGAGAAGT
ATAAGGACATCGCCGGCTTTTACAGAGAGGTGGAGGAGCAGGGCTATAAGGTGAGCTTCGAGTCTGCCAG
CAAGAAGGAGGTGGATAAGCTGGTGGAGGAGGGCAAGCTGTATATGTTCCAGATCTATAACAAGGACTTT
TCCGATAAGTCTCACGGCACACCCAATCTGCACACCATGTACTTCAAGCTGCTGTTTGACGAGAACAATC
ACGGACAGATCAGGCTGAGCGGAGGAGCAGAGCTGTTCATGAGGCGCGCCTCCCTGAAGAAGGAGGAGCT
GGTGGTGCACCCAGCCAACTCCCCTATCGCCAACAAGAATCCAGATAATCCCAAGAAAACCACAACCCTG
TCCTACGACGTGTATAAGGATAAGAGGTTTTCTGAGGACCAGTACGAGCTGCACATCCCAATCGCCATCA
ATAAGTGCCCCAAGAACATCTTCAAGATCAATACAGAGGTGCGCGTGCTGCTGAAGCACGACGATAACCC
CTATGTGATCGGCATCGCCAGGGGCGAGCGCAATCTGCTGTATATCGTGGTGGTGGACGGCAAGGGCAAC
ATCGTGGAGCAGTATTCCCTGAACGAGATCATCAACAACTTCAACGGCATCAGGATCAAGACAGATTACC
ACTCTCTGCTGGACAAGAAGGAGAAGGAGAGGTTCGAGGCCCGCCAGAACTGGACCTCCATCGAGAATAT
CAAGGAGCTGAAGGCCGGCTATATCTCTCAGGTGGTGCACAAGATCTGCGAGCTGGTGGAGAAGTACGAT
GCCGTGATCGCCCTGGAGGACCTGAACTCTGGCTTTAAGAATAGCCGCGTGAAGGTGGAGAAGCAGGTGT
ATCAGAAGTTCGAGAAGATGCTGATCGATAAGCTGAACTACATGGTGGACAAGAAGTCTAATCCTTGTGC
AACAGGCGGCGCCCTGAAGGGCTATCAGATCACCAATAAGTTCGAGAGCTTTAAGTCCATGTCTACCCAG
AACGGCTTCATCTTTTACATCCCTGCCTGGCTGACATCCAAGATCGATCCATCTACCGGCTTTGTGAACC
TGCTGAAAACCAAGTATACCAGCATCGCCGATTCCAAGAAGTTCATCAGCTCCTTTGACAGGATCATGTA
CGTGCCCGAGGAGGATCTGTTCGAGTTTGCCCTGGACTATAAGAACTTCTCTCGCACAGACGCCGATTAC
ATCAAGAAGTGGAAGCTGTACTCCTACGGCAACCGGATCAGAATCTTCCGGAATCCTAAGAAGAACAACG
TGTTCGACTGGGAGGAGGTGTGCCTGACCAGCGCCTATAAGGAGCTGTTCAACAAGTACGGCATCAATTA
TCAGCAGGGCGATATCAGAGCCCTGCTGTGCGAGCAGTCCGACAAGGCCTTCTACTCTAGCTTTATGGCC
CTGATGAGCCTGATGCTGCAGATGCGGAACAGCATCACAGGCCGCACCGACGTGGATTTTCTGATCAGCC
CTGTGAAGAACTCCGACGGCATCTTCTACGATAGCCGGAACTATGAGGCCCAGGAGAATGCCATCCTGCC
AAAGAACGCCGACGCCAATGGCGCCTATAACATCGCCAGAAAGGTGCTGTGGGCCATCGGCCAGTTCAAG
AAGGCCGAGGACGAGAAGCTGGATAAGGTGAAGATCGCCATCTCTAACAAGGAGTGGCTGGAGTACGCCC
AGACCAGCGTGAAGCACGGATCCTATCCCTATGACGTGCCCGATTATGCCAGCCTGGGCAGCGGCTCCCC
TGCTGCCAAACGCGTTAAACTAGACGAAGATCCTGCCGCGAAGCGCGTGAAACTGGACGACGGCATTGGT
AGTGGGAGCAACGGCAGCAGCCTCGATGCTAAGTCACTGACTGCCTGGTCCCGGACACTGGTGACCTTCA
AGGATGTGTTTGTGGACTTCACCAGGGAGGAGTGGAAGCTGCTGGACACTGCTCAGCAGATCCTGTACAG
AAATGTGATGCTGGAGAACTATAAGAACCTGGTTTCCTTGGGTTATCAGCTTACTAAGCCAGATGTGATC
CTCCGGTTGGAGAAGGGAGAAGAGCCCTGGCTGGTGGAGAGAGAAATTCACCAAGAGACCCATCCTGATT
CAGAGACTGCATTTGAAATCAAATCATCAGTTCCGAAAAAGAAACGCAAAGTTGCTAGCGAGGGCAGAGG
AAGTCTTCTAACATGCGGTGACGTGGAGGAGAATCCCGGCCCTGGTACCATGGCCAAGCCTTTGTCTCAA
GAAGAATCCACCCTCATTGAAAGAGCAACGGCTACAATCAACAGCATCCCCATCTCTGAAGACTACAGCG
TCGCCAGCGCAGCTCTCTCTAGCGACGGCCGCATCTTCACTGGTGTCAATGTATATCATTTTACTGGGGG
ACCTTGTGCAGAACTCGTGGTGCTGGGCACTGCTGCTGCTGCGGCAGCTGGCAACCTGACTTGTATCGTC
GCGATCGGAAATGAGAACAGGGGCATCTTGAGCCCCTGCGGACGGTGCCGACAGGTGCTTCTCGATCTGC
ATCCTGGGATCAAAGCCATAGTGAAGGACAGTGATGGACAGCCGACGGCAGTTGGGATTCGTGAATTGCT
GCCCTCTGGTTATGTGTGGGAGGGCACCGGTTGAGAATTCGATATCAAGCTTATCGATAATCAACCTCTG
GATTACAAAATTTGTGAAAGATTGACTGGTATTCTTAACTATGTTGCTCCTTTTACGCTATGTGGATACG
CTGCTTTAATGCCTTTGTATCATGCTATTGCTTCCCGTATGGCTTTCATTTTCTCCTCCTTGTATAAATC
CTGGTTGCTGTCTCTTTATGAGGAGTTGTGGCCCGTTGTCAGGCAACGTGGCGTGGTGTGCACTGTGTTT
GCTGACGCAACCCCCACTGGTTGGGGCATTGCCACCACCTGTCAGCTCCTTTCCGGGACTTTCGCTTTCC
CCCTCCCTATTGCCACGGCGGAACTCATCGCCGCCTGCCTTGCCCGCTGCTGGACAGGGGCTCGGCTGTT
GGGCACTGACAATTCCGTGGTGTTGTCGGGGAAATCATCGTCCTTTCCTTGGCTGCTCGCCTGTGTTGCC
ACCTGGATTCTGCGCGGGACGTCCTTCTGCTACGTCCCTTCGGCCCTCAATCCAGCGGACCTTCCTTCCC
GCGGCCTGCTGCCGGCTCTGCGGCCTCTTCCGCGTCTTCGCCTTCGCCCTCAGACGAGTCGGATCTCCCT
TTGGGCCGCCTCCCCGCATCGATACCGTCGACCTCGAGACCTAGAAAAACATGGAGCAATCACAAGTAGC
AATACAGCAGCTACCAATGCTGATTGTGCCTGGCTAGAAGCACAAGAGGAGGAGGAGGTGGGTTTTCCAG
TCACACCTCAGGTACCTTTAAGACCAATGACTTACAAGGCAGCTGTAGATCTTAGCCACTTTTTAAAAGA
AAAGGGGGGACTGGAAGGGCTAATTCACTCCCAACGAAGACAAGATATCCTTGATCTGTGGATCTACCAC
ACACAAGGCTACTTCCCTGATTGGCAGAACTACACACCAGGGCCAGGGATCAGATATCCACTGACCTTTG
GATGGTGCTACAAGCTAGTACCAGTTGAGCAAGAGAAGGTAGAAGAAGCCAATGAAGGAGAGAACACCCG
CTTGTTACACCCTGTGAGCCTGCATGGGATGGATGACCCGGAGAGAGAAGTATTAGAGTGGAGGTTTGAC
AGCCGCCTAGCATTTCATCACATGGCCCGAGAGCTGCATCCGGACTGTACTGGGTCTCTCTGGTTAGACC
AGATCTGAGCCTGGGAGCTCTCTGGCTAACTAGGGAACCCACTGCTTAAGCCTCAATAAAGCTTGCCTTG
AGTGCTTCAAGTAGTGTGTGCCCGTCTGTTGTGTGACTCTGGTAACTAGAGATCCCTCAGACCCTTTTAG
TCAGTGTGGAAAATCTCTAGCAGGGCCCGTTTAAACCCGCTGATCAGCCTCGACTGTGCCTTCTAGTTGC
CAGCCATCTGTTGTTTGCCCCTCCCCCGTGCCTTCCTTGACCCTGGAAGGTGCCACTCCCACTGTCCTTT
CCTAATAAAATGAGGAAATTGCATCGCATTGTCTGAGTAGGTGTCATTCTATTCTGGGGGGTGGGGTGGG
GCAGGACAGCAAGGGGGAGGATTGGGAAGACAATAGCAGGCATGCTGGGGATGCGGTGGGCTCTATGGCT
TCTGAGGCGGAAAGAACCAGCTGGGGCTCTAGGGGGTATCCCC
[124 nt withheld, positions 10054-10177]
C
[91 nt withheld, positions 10179-10269]
A
[49 nt withheld, positions 10271-10319]
CCTTTGACGTTGGAGTCCACGTTCTTT
[37 nt withheld, positions 10347-10383]
ACCCTATCTCGGTCTATTCTTTTGATTTATAAGGGATTTTGCCGATTTCGGCCTATTGGTTAAAAAATGA
GCTGATTTAACAAAAATTTAACGCGAATTAATTCTGTGGAATGTGTGTCAGTTAGGGTGTGGAAAGTCCC
CAGGCTCCCCAGCAGGCAGAAGTATGCAAAGCATGCATCTCAATTAGTCAGCAACCAGGTGTGGAAAGTC
CCCAGGCTCCCCAGCAGGCAGAAGTATGCAAAGCATGCATCTCAATTAGTCAGCAACCATAGTCCCGCCC
CTAACTCCGCCCATCCCGCCCCTAACTCCGCCCAGTTCCGCCCATTCTCCGCCCCATGGCTGACTAATTT
TTTTTATTTATGCAGAGGCCGAGGCCGCCTCTGCCTCTGAGCTATTCCAGAAGTAGTGAGGAGGCTTTTT
TGGAGGCCTAGGCTTTTGCAAAAAGCTCCCGGGAGCTTGTATATCCATTTTCGGATCTGATCAGCACGTG
TTGACAATTAATCATCGGCATAGTATATCGGCATAGTATAATACGACAAGGTGAGGAACTAAACCATGGC
CAAGTTGACCAGTGCCGTTCCGGTGCTCACCGCGCGCGACGTCGCCGGAGCGGTCGAGTTCTGGACCGAC
CGGCTCGGGTTCTCCCGGGACTTCGTGGAGGACGACTTCGCCGGTGTGGTCCGGGACGACGTGACCCTGT
TCATCAGCGCGGTCCAGGACCAGGTGGTGCCGGACAACACCCTGGCCTGGGTGTGGGTGCGCGGCCTGGA
CGAGCTGTACGCCGAGTGGTCGGAGGTCGTGTCCACGAACTTCCGGGACGCCTCCGGGCCGGCCATGACC
GAGATCGGCGAGCAGCCGTGGGGGCGGGAGTTCGCCCTGCGCGACCCGGCCGGCAACTGCGTGCACTTCG
TGGCCGAGGAGCAGGACTGACACGTGCTACGAGATTTCGATTCCACCGCCGCCTTCTATGAAAGGTTGGG
CTTCGGAATCGTTTTCCGGGACGCCGGCTGGATGATCCTCCAGCGCGGGGATCTCATGCTGGAGTTCTTC
GCCCACCCCAACTTGTTTATTGCAGCTTATAATGGTTACAAATAAAGCAATAGCATCACAAATTTCACAA
ATAAAGCATTTTTTTCACTGCATTCTAGTTGTGGTTTGTCCAAACTCATCAATGTATCTTATCATGTCTG
TATACCGTCGACCTCTAGCTAGAGCTTGGCGTAATCATGGTCATAGCTGTTTCCTGTGTGAAATTGTTAT
CCGCTCACAATTCCACACAACATACGAGCCGGAAGCATAAAGTGTAAAGCCTGGGGTGCCTAATGAGTGA
GCTAACTCACATTAATTGCGTTGCGCTCACTGCCCGCTTTCCAGTCGGGAAACCTGTCGTGCCAGCTGCA
TTAATGAATCGGCCAACGCGCGGGGAGAGGCGGTTTGCGTATTGGGCGCTCTTCCGCTTCCTCGCTCACT
GACTCGCTGCGCTCGGTCGTTCGGCTGCGGCGAGCGGTATCAGCTCACTCAAAGGCGGTAATACGGTTAT
CCACAGAATCAGGGGATAACGCAGGAAAGAACATGTGAGCAAAAGGCCAGCAAAAGGCCAGGAACCGTAA
AAAGGCCGCGTTGCTGGCGTTTTTCCATAGGCTCCGCCCCCCTGACGAGCATCACAAAAATCGACGCTCA
AGTCAGAGGTGGCGAAACCCGACAGGACTATAAAGATACCAGGCGTTTCCCCCTGGAAGCTCCCTCGTGC
GCTCTCCTGTTCCGACCCTGCCGCTTACCGGATACCTGTCCGCCTTTCTCCCTTCGGGAAGCGTGGCGCT
TTCTCATAGCTCACGCTGTAGGTATCTCAGTTCGGTGTAGGTCGTTCGCTCCAAGCTGGGCTGTGTGCAC
GAACCCCCCGTTCAGCCCGACCGCTGCGCCTTATCCGGTAACTATCGTCTTGAGTCCAACCCGGTAAGAC
ACGACTTATCGCCACTGGCAGCAGCCACTGGTAACAGGATTAGCAGAGCGAGGTATGTAGGCGGTGCTAC
AGAGTTCTTGAAGTGGTGGCCTAACTACGGCTACACTAGAAGAACAGTATTTGGTATCTGCGCTCTGCTG
AAGCCAGTTACCTTCGGAAAAAGAGTTGGTAGCTCTTGATCCGGCAAACAAACCACCGCTGGTAGCGGTG
GTTTTTTTGTTTGCAAGCAGCAGATTACGCGCAGAAAAAAAGGATCTCAAGAAGATCCTTTGATCTTTTC
TACGGGGTCTGACGCTCAGTGGAACGAAAACTCACGTTAAGGGATTTTGGTCATGAGATTATCAAAAAGG
ATCTTCACCTAGATCCTTTTAAATTAAAAATGAAGTTTTAAATCAATCTAAAGTATATATGAGTAAACTT
GGTCTGACAGTTACCAATGCTTAATCAGTGAGGCACCTATCTCAGCGATCTGTCTATTTCGTTCATCCAT
AGTTGCCTGACTCCCCGTCGTGTAGATAACTACGATACGGGAGGGCTTACCATCTGGCCCCAGTGCTGCA
ATGATACCGCGAGACCCACGCTCACCGGCTCCAGATTTATCAGCAATAAACCAGCCAGCCGGAAGGGCCG
AGCGCAGAAGTGGTCCTGCAACTTTATCCGCCTCCATCCAGTCTATTAATTGTTGCCGGGAAGCTAGAGT
AAGTAGTTCGCCAGTTAATAGTTTGCGCAACGTTGTTGCCATTGCTACAGGCATCGTGGTGTCACGCTCG
TCGTTTGGTATGGCTTCATTCAGCTCCGGTTCCCAACGATCAAGGCGAGTTACATGATCCCCCATGTTGT
GCAAAAAAGCGGTTAGCTCCTTCGGTCCTCCGATCGTTGTCAGAAGTAAGTTGGCCGCAGTGTTATCACT
CATGGTTATGGCAGCACTGCATAATTCTCTTACTGTCATGCCATCCGTAAGATGCTTTTCTGTGACTGGT
GAGTACTCAACCAAGTCATTCTGAGAATAGTGTATGCGGCGACCGAGTTGCTCTTGCCCGGCGTCAATAC
GGGATAATACCGCGCCACATAGCAGAACTTTAAAAGTGCTCATCATTGGAAAACGTTCTTCGGGGCGAAA
ACTCTCAAGGATCTTACCGCTGTTGAGATCCAGTTCGATGTAACCCACTCGTGCACCCAACTGATCTTCA
GCATCTTTTACTTTCACCAGCGTTTCTGGGTGAGCAAAAACAGGAAGGCAAAATGCCGCAAAAAAGGGAA
TAAGGGCGACACGGAAATGTTGAATACTCATACTCTTCCTTTTTCAATATTATTGAAGCATTTATCAGGG
TTATTGTCTCATGAGCGGATACATATTTGAATGTATTTAGAAAAATAAACAAATAGGGGTTCCGCGCACA
TTTCCCCGAAAAGTGCCACCTGAC
Features (pLannotate 1.2.2; 32 found; start..end, strand, type, name):
     31..83      -  misc_feature   bom (fragment): basis of mobility region from pBR322
    238..617     +  enhancer       CMV enhancer: human cytomegalovirus immediate early enhancer
    618..817     +  promoter       CMV promoter: human cytomegalovirus (CMV) immediate early promoter
    835..1015    +  LTR            5' LTR (truncated): truncated 5' long terminal repeat (LTR) from HIV-1
   1062..1187    +  misc_feature   HIV-1 Ψ: packaging signal of human immunodeficiency virus type 1
   1171..1534    +  CDS            HIV-1 gag (fragment): gag protein from human immunodeficiency virus 1; gag
   1680..1913    +  misc_feature   RRE: The Rev response element (RRE) of HIV-1 allows for Rev-dependent mRNA export from the nucleus to the cytoplasm.
   2290..2390    +  CDS            Rev (fragment): human immunodeficiency virus 1 (HIV-1) Rev protein; rev; enhances nuclear export of unspliced and incompletely spliced viral mRNAs
   2440..2557    +  misc_feature   cPPT/CTS: central polypurine tract and central termination sequence of HIV-1
   2630..3808    +  promoter       EF-1α promoter: strong constitutive promoter for human elongation factor EF-1α
   3824..7507    +  CDS            LbCpf1: CRISPR-associated protein from Lachnospiraceae bacterium ND2006 (Zetsche et al., 2015)
   7682..7876    +  CDS            KRAB: Krüppel-associated box (KRAB) transcriptional repression domain from the human zinc finger protein ZNF10 (Margolin et al., 1994)
   8030..8425    +  CDS            BSD: blasticidin S deaminase; Aspergillus terreus BSD; confers resistance to blasticidin
   8435..8459    +  misc_feature   MCS (fragment): pBluescript multiple cloning site
   8459..9047    +  misc_feature   WPRE: woodchuck hepatitis virus posttranscriptional regulatory element
   8984..9565    +  CDS            nef (fragment): NEF_HV1H2 - Experimental evidence at protein level: Swiss-Prot protein existence level 1. Extracellular Nef protein targets CD4(+) T-lymphocytes for apoptosis by interacting with CXCR4 surface receptors. From Human immunodeficiency virus type 1 group M subtype B (isolate HXB2) (HIV-1).
   9572..9752    +  LTR            5' LTR (truncated): truncated 5' long terminal repeat (LTR) from HIV-1
   9784..10008   +  polyA_signal   bGH poly(A) signal: bovine growth hormone polyadenylation signal
  10012..10033   +  promoter       SV40 promoter (fragment): SV40 enhancer and early promoter
  10054..10482   +  rep_origin     f1 ori (sequence partly withheld): f1 bacteriophage origin of replication; arrow indicates direction of (+) strand synthesis
  10496..10825   +  promoter       SV40 promoter: SV40 enhancer and early promoter
  10873..10920   +  promoter       EM7 promoter: synthetic bacterial promoter&nbsp
  10939..11313   +  CDS            BleoR: antibiotic-binding protein; Sh ble from Streptoalloteichus hindustanus; confers resistance to bleomycin, phleomycin, and Zeocin™
  11323..11448   +  CDS            ble (fragment): BLE_KLEPN - Experimental evidence at protein level: Swiss-Prot protein existence level 1. Binding protein with a strong affinity to the bleomycin family of antibiotics. Binds to CL990; an antimitotic-antibiotic compound. From Klebsiella pneumoniae.
  11443..11564   +  polyA_signal   SV40 poly(A) signal: SV40 polyadenylation signal
  11635..11657   -  protein_bind   lac operator (fragment): The lac repressor binds to the lac operator to inhibit transcription in E. coli. This inhibition can be relieved by adding lactose or isopropyl-β-D-thiogalactopyranoside (IPTG). lac repressor encoded by lacI
  11661..11691   -  promoter       lac promoter: promoter for the E. coli lac operon
  11706..11727   -  protein_bind   CAP binding site: CAP binding activates transcription in the presence of cAMP. E. coli catabolite activator protein
  11740..11832   -  CDS            lacI (fragment): lac repressor; lacI; The lac repressor binds to the lac operator to inhibit transcription in E. coli. This inhibition can be relieved by adding lactose or isopropyl-β-D-thiogalactopyranoside (IPTG).
  12015..12603   -  rep_origin     ori: high-copy-number ColE1/pMB1/pBR322/pUC origin of replication
  12774..13634   -  CDS            AmpR: β-lactamase; bla; confers resistance to ampicillin, carbenicillin, and related antibiotics
  13635..13739   -  promoter       AmpR promoter: bla
