[The description below was written by a language model from this plasmid's Addgene catalogue record and pLannotate feature annotations shown in this document.]
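Description:
SM266_EF1A-dHyperLbCas12a-KRAB-T2A-BlastR is a 13.8 kb third-generation-style lentiviral transfer plasmid built on the pFUGW backbone for mammalian expression of a Cas12a-based CRISPR interference effector. In bacteria it is maintained through a high-copy ColE1/pUC origin and selected with ampicillin (AmpR). The backbone also carries an f1 origin and an SV40/EM7-driven bleomycin/Zeocin resistance cassette that lies outside the viral genome. The packaged region is framed by a CMV enhancer/promoter fused to a truncated HIV-1 5' LTR, which allows Tat-independent transcription of the viral RNA, and a downstream truncated LTR followed by a bGH polyadenylation signal. Between them lie the Ψ packaging signal with a gag fragment, the Rev response element for nuclear export of the genomic RNA, the cPPT/CTS, and a WPRE that boosts transcript expression.

The payload is a single open reading frame driven by the constitutive human EF-1α promoter. It encodes LbCas12a (LbCpf1, from Lachnospiraceae bacterium ND2006) carrying the recorded "Hyper" substitutions D156R, D235R, E292R and E350R, together with D832A, the change corresponding to the nuclease-inactive "d" form. This protein is fused to the KRAB transcriptional repression domain of ZNF10. According to the construct name, a T2A peptide then links blasticidin S deaminase, although T2A is not annotated separately in the feature table, so effector and selection marker would be produced from one transcript. No crRNA expression cassette is annotated, so guide arrays must be supplied separately. The construct is intended for generating blasticidin-selected cell populations that stably express the repressor, and the associated work uses it for multiplexed CRISPRi screens.
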