Addgene plasmid #244205: SM266_EF1A-dHyperLbCas12a-KRAB-T2A-BlastR
Purpose: Mammalian expression of dHyperLbCas12a-KRAB with Blasticidin resistance selectable marker
Depositing lab: Tim Reddy. Depositing organization: Duke University. Publication: dHyperCas12a enables multiplexed CRISPRi screens. Melore SM, McRoberts Amador CD, Hamilton MC, Gersbach CA, Reddy TE. Nat Commun. 2026 Feb 12. doi: 10.1038/s41467-026-69090-z. PubMed 41673027.
Backbone
  Vector backbone: pFUGW
  Vector type: Mammalian Expression, Lentiviral, CRISPR
Growth in bacteria
  Bacterial resistance: Ampicillin, 100 μg/mL
  Growth temperature: 30°C
  Growth strain: NEB Stable
  Copy number: High Copy
Gene/Insert
  Gene/Insert name: dHyperLbCas12a-KRAB
  Species: Synthetic
  Mutation: dHyperLbCas12a: D156R, D235R, E292R, E350R, and D832A
  Cloning method: Gibson Cloning
Terms and licenses: Academic/Nonprofit Terms; Industry Terms: Not Available to Industry
Depositor comments: Please visit https://doi.org/10.1101/2024.07.08.602263 for bioRxiv preprint.
How to cite: SM266_EF1A-dHyperLbCas12a-KRAB-T2A-BlastR was a gift from Tim Reddy (Addgene plasmid # 244205 ; http://n2t.net/addgene:244205 ; RRID:Addgene_244205)
